Addgene plasmid #64807: JW630
Purpose: TCP4 expression in yeast
Depositing lab: Detlef Weigel. Depositing organization: Max Planck Institute for Developmental Biology. Publication: Temporal control of leaf complexity by miRNA-regulated licensing of protein complexes. Rubio-Somoza I, Zhou CM, Confraria A, Martinho C, von Born P, Baena-Gonzalez E, Wang JW, Weigel D. Curr Biol. 2014 Nov 17;24(22):2714-9. doi: 10.1016/j.cub.2014.09.058. Epub 2014 Nov 6. PubMed 25448000.
Backbone
  Vector backbone: pGADT7
Growth in bacteria
  Bacterial resistance: Ampicillin, 100 μg/mL
  Growth temperature: 37°C
  Growth strain: DH5alpha
  Copy number: Unknown
Gene/Insert
  Gene/Insert name: TCP4
  Species: A. thaliana (mustard weed)
  Entrez Gene: TCP4 (a.k.a. AT3G15030, MEE35, TCP family transcription factor 4, maternal effect embryo arrest 35)
  Tag / fusion protein: GAL4 Activation domain (N terminal on backbone); HA (N terminal on backbone)
Terms and licenses: Academic/Nonprofit Terms; Industry Terms: Not Available to Industry
How to cite: JW630 was a gift from Detlef Weigel (Addgene plasmid # 64807 ; http://n2t.net/addgene:64807 ; RRID:Addgene_64807)
