[The description below was written by a language model from this plasmid's Addgene catalogue record and pLannotate feature annotations shown in this document.]
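Description:
JW630 is a yeast two-hybrid "prey" plasmid built on the pGADT7 backbone, carrying the Arabidopsis thaliana TCP4 coding sequence (AT3G15030, also called MEE35) for expression in Saccharomyces cerevisiae. It is an E. coli–yeast shuttle vector of about 9.2 kb. In bacteria it replicates from a high-copy ColE1/pUC-type origin and is selected with ampicillin through the β-lactamase gene. In yeast it is maintained episomally by the 2μ origin and selected through LEU2, expressed from its own promoter, which complements leucine auxotrophy.

The expression cassette is driven by the constitutive yeast ADH1 promoter and closed by the ADH1 terminator. It encodes, in order, an SV40 large T antigen nuclear localization signal, the GAL4 activation domain, an HA epitope tag and TCP4, so the plant transcription factor is produced as a nuclear-targeted fusion with the activation domain and HA tag at its N terminus. A T7 promoter lies between the activation domain and the HA tag, an arrangement that allows in vitro transcription of the HA-tagged insert without the GAL4 portion. The HA tag permits immunodetection of the fusion. The annotation also picks up backbone remnants with no evident role in the intended use, including lac promoter/operator elements, lacI fragments flanking two loxP sites, and rop and bom fragments.

The recorded purpose is simply TCP4 expression in yeast. The fusion architecture indicates use in testing protein–protein interactions between TCP4 and partners fused to a GAL4 DNA-binding domain, consistent with the associated study of miRNA-regulated protein complexes controlling leaf complexity.
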