Features (pLannotate 1.2.2; 25 found; start..end, strand, type, name):
     68..406     +  CDS            YO085_YEAST: Protein predicted: Swiss-Prot protein existence level 4. From Saccharomyces cerevisiae (strain ATCC 204508 / S288c) (Baker's yeast).
    771..1476    +  promoter       ADH1 promoter: S. cerevisiae ADH1; promoter for alcohol dehydrogenase 1
   1522..1541    +  CDS            SV40 NLS (fragment): nuclear localization signal of SV40 (simian virus 40) large T antigen
   1558..1899    +  CDS            GAL4 activation domain: activation domain of the GAL4 transcriptional activator; Saccharomyces cerevisiae GAL4 (truncated)
   1905..1923    +  promoter       T7 promoter: promoter for bacteriophage T7 RNA polymerase
   1942..1968    +  CDS            HA: HA (human influenza hemagglutinin) epitope tag
   2026..3285    +  CDS            TCP4: TCP4_ARATH - Also known as MEE35. Experimental evidence at protein level: Swiss-Prot protein existence level 1. Transcription factor playing a pivotal role in the control of morphogenesis of shoot organs by negatively regulating the expression of boundary-specific genes such as CUC genes, probably through the induction of miRNA (e.g. miR164) (PubMed:12931144, PubMed:17307931). Required during early steps of embryogenesis (PubMed:15634699). Participates in ovule develpment (PubMed:25378179). Activates LOX2 expression by binding to the 5'-GGACCA-3' motif found in its promoter (PubMed:18816164, P
   3537..3671    +  CDS            ADH1 (fragment): ADH1_YEAST - Also known as ADC1. Experimental evidence at protein level: Swiss-Prot protein existence level 1. This isozyme preferentially catalyzes the conversion of primary unbranched alcohols to their corresponding aldehydes. Also shows activity toward secondary alcohols. From Saccharomyces cerevisiae (strain ATCC 204508 / S288c) (Baker's yeast).
   3675..3862    +  terminator     ADH1 terminator: S. cerevisiae ADH1; transcription terminator for the S. cerevisiae alcohol dehydrogenase 1 (ADH1) gene
   3979..5073    -  CDS            LEU2: 3-isopropylmalate dehydrogenase, required for leucine biosynthesis; S. cerevisiae LEU2; yeast auxotrophic marker
   5074..5479    -  promoter       LEU2 promoter: S. cerevisiae LEU2
   5545..5561    -  protein_bind   lac operator: The lac repressor binds to the lac operator to inhibit transcription in E. coli. This inhibition can be relieved by adding lactose or isopropyl-β-D-thiogalactopyranoside (IPTG). lac repressor encoded by lacI
   5569..5599    -  promoter       lac promoter: promoter for the E. coli lac operon
   5614..5635    -  protein_bind   CAP binding site: CAP binding activates transcription in the presence of cAMP. E. coli catabolite activator protein
   5648..5689    -  CDS            lacI (fragment): lac repressor; lacI; The lac repressor binds to the lac operator to inhibit transcription in E. coli. This inhibition can be relieved by adding lactose or isopropyl-β-D-thiogalactopyranoside (IPTG).
   5690..5723    -  protein_bind   loxP: Cre-mediated recombination occurs in the 8-bp core sequence (GCATACAT). Cre recombinase
   5801..5834    -  protein_bind   loxP: Cre-mediated recombination occurs in the 8-bp core sequence (GCATACAT). Cre recombinase
   5835..5891    -  CDS            lacI (fragment): lac repressor; lacI; The lac repressor binds to the lac operator to inhibit transcription in E. coli. This inhibition can be relieved by adding lactose or isopropyl-β-D-thiogalactopyranoside (IPTG).
   6074..6662    -  rep_origin     ori: high-copy-number ColE1/pMB1/pBR322/pUC origin of replication
   6833..7693    -  CDS            AmpR: β-lactamase; bla; confers resistance to ampicillin, carbenicillin, and related antibiotics
   7694..7798    -  promoter       AmpR promoter: bla
   7893..7928    +  CDS            rop (fragment): Rop protein, which maintains plasmids at low copy number; rop
   8030..8079    +  misc_feature   bom (fragment): basis of mobility region from pBR322
   8080..9244    +  rep_origin     2μ ori: yeast 2μ plasmid origin of replication
   9245..18      -  misc_feature   MCS (fragment) (across the origin): pUC18/19 multiple cloning site
>Addgene plasmid #64807 | JW630 | depositor full sequence | sequence record 112048 | JW630 sequence 9247 bps
TGCATGCCTGCAGGTCGAGATCCGGGATCGAAGAAATGATGGTAAATGAAATAGGAAATCAAGGAGCATG
AAGGCAAAAGACAAATATAAGGGTCGAACGAAAAATAAAGTGAAAAGTGTTGATATGATGTATTTGGCTT
TGCGGCGCCGAAAAAACGAGTTTACGCAATTGCACAATCATGCTGACTCTGTGGCGGACCCGCGCTCTTG
CCGGCCCGGCGATAACGCTGGGCGTGAGGCTGTGCCCGGCGGAGTTTTTTGCGCCTGCATTTTCCAAGGT
TTACCCTGCGCTAAGGGGCGAGATTGGAGAAGCAATAAGAATGCCGGTTGGGGTTGCGATGATGACGACC
ACGACAACTGGTGTCATTATTTAAGTTGCCGAAAGAACCTGAGTGCATTTGCAACATGAGTATACTAGAA
GAATGAGCCAAGACTTGCGAGACGCGAGTTTGCCGGTGGTGCGAACAATAGAGCGACCATGACCTTGAAG
GTGAGACGCGCATAACCGCTAGAGTACTTTGAAGAGGAAACAGCAATAGGGTTGCTACCAGTATAAATAG
ACAGGTACATACAACACTGGAAATGGTTGTCTGTTTGAGTACGCTTTCAATTCATTTGGGTGTGCACTTT
ATTATGTTACAATATGGAAGGGAACTTTACACTTCTCCTATGCACATATATTAATTAAAGTCCAATGCTA
GTAGAGAAGGGGGGTAACACCCCTCCGCGCTCTTTTCCGATTTTTTTCTAAACCGTGGAATATTTCGGAT
ATCCTTTTGTTGTTTCCGGGTGTACAATATGGACTTCCTCTTTTCTGGCAACCAAACCCATACATCGGGA
TTCCTATAATACCTTCGTTGGTCTCCCTAACATGTAGGTGGCGGAGGGGAGATATACAATAGAACAGATA
CCAGACAAGACATAATGGGCTAAACAAGACTACACCAATTACACTGCCTCATTGATGGTGGTACATAACG
AACTAATACTGTAGCCCTAGACTTGATAGCCATCATCATATCGAAGTTTCACTACCCTTTTTCCATTTGC
CATCTATTGAAGTAATAATAGGCGCATGCAACTTCTTTTCTTTTTTTTTCTTTTCTCTCTCCCCCGTTGT
TGTCTCACCATATCCGCAATGACAAAAAAAATGATGGAAGACACTAAAGGAAAAAATTAACGACAAAGAC
AGCACCAACAGATGTCGTTGTTCCAGAGCTGATGAGGGGTATCTCGAAGCACACGAAACTTTTTCCTTCC
TTCATTCACGCACACTACTCTCTAATGAGCAACGGTATACGGCCTTCCTTCCAGTTACTTGAATTTGAAA
TAAAAAAAAGTTTGCTGTCTTGCTATCAAGTATAAATAGACCTGCAATTATTAATCTTTTGTTTCCTCGT
CATTGTTCTCGTTCCCTTTCTTCCTTGTTTCTTTTTCTGCACAATATTTCAAGCTATACCAAGCATACAA
TCAACTCCAAGCTTTGCAAAGATGGATAAAGCGGAATTAATTCCCGAGCCTCCAAAAAAGAAGAGAAAGG
TCGAATTGGGTACCGCCGCCAATTTTAATCAAAGTGGGAATATTGCTGATAGCTCATTGTCCTTCACTTT
CACTAACAGTAGCAACGGTCCGAACCTCATAACAACTCAAACAAATTCTCAAGCGCTTTCACAACCAATT
GCCTCCTCTAACGTTCATGATAACTTCATGAATAATGAAATCACGGCTAGTAAAATTGATGATGGTAATA
ATTCAAAACCACTGTCACCTGGTTGGACGGACCAAACTGCGTATAACGCGTTTGGAATCACTACAGGGAT
GTTTAATACCACTACAATGGATGATGTATATAACTATCTATTCGATGATGAAGATACCCCACCAAACCCA
AAAAAAGAGATCTTTAATACGACTCACTATAGGGCGAGCGCCGCCATGGAGTACCCATACGACGTACCAG
ATTACGCTCATATGGCCATGGAGGCCAGTGAATTCCACCCGGGTGGGCATCGATACGGGATCCATATGTC
TGACGACCAATTCCATCACCCGCCGCCTCCTTCTTCAATGAGGCACCGTTCTACGTCGGATGCGGCGGAC
GGCGGCTGCGGCGAGATTGTTGAGGTGCAAGGTGGTCACATTGTTCGGTCTACCGGAAGAAAAGACCGCC
ACAGCAAAGTCTGCACGGCTAAAGGGCCACGTGACCGGCGCGTGAGACTCTCTGCTCACACGGCGATTCA
GTTTTACGATGTTCAAGACAGGCTTGGTTTCGACCGACCTAGCAAAGCCGTTGATTGGCTTATCAAAAAG
GCTAAGACTTCCATTGACGAGCTCGCTGAGCTTCCTCCCTGGAATCCCGCCGATGCAATTCGCCTAGCCG
CTGCTAACGCTAAACCCAGAAGAACCACCGCCAAAACCCAAATCTCTCCGTCTCCGCCACCGCCGCAACA
GCAACAACAACAACAACAGCTTCAGTTCGGTGTTGGCTTCAACGGAGGAGGAGCAGAGCATCCGAGTAAC
AACGAGTCGAGTTTTCTCCCGCCGTCAATGGATTCAGATTCGATAGCTGACACTATAAAGTCGTTTTTTC
CGGTGATTGGCTCTTCAACGGAGGCTCCTTCGAATCATAACCTTATGCACAACTATCATCATCAGCATCC
GCCGGATTTGCTTTCTCGAACTAATAGCCAAAACCAAGATCTCCGTCTCTCGCTGCAATCGTTCCCGGAT
GGTCCACCGTCGCTTCTGCACCACCAACATCACCACCACACCTCTGCTTCCGCCTCCGAGCCTACTCTGT
TCTACGGACAGAGCAATCCGTTAGGGTTTGACACATCGAGTTGGGAGCAGCAGTCGTCGGAATTCGGAAG
GATTCAGAGACTAGTGGCTTGGAACAGCGGCGGTGGCGGCGGAGCAACCGATACAGGAAACGGAGGAGGG
TTTCTGTTCGCTCCTCCTACTCCTTCAACGACGTCGTTTCAGCCAGTTCTTGGCCAAAGCCAACAGCTTT
ATTCTCAGAGGGGTCCCCTTCAGTCCAGTTACAGTCCCATGATCCGTGCTTGGTTTGATCCTCACCATCA
TCACCAATCCATCTCCACCGACGATCTCAACCACCACCATCACCTTCCTCCACCGGTTCACCAATCAGCA
ATCCCCGGAATCGGATTCGCCTCAGGTGAATTCTCTTCGGGTTTTCGCATACCAGCACGGTTTCAGGGCC
AAGAAGAGGAGCAGCACGACGGTCTCACTCACAAGCCGTCCTCTGCTTCCTCTATTTCTCGCCATTAACT
CGAGCTGCAGATGAATCGTAGATACTGAAAAACCCCGCAAGTTCACTTCAACTGTGCATCGTGCACCATC
TCAATTTCTTTCATTTATACATCGTTTTGCCTTCTTTTATGTAACTATACTCCTCTAAGTTTCAATCTTG
GCCATGTAACCTCTGATCTATAGAATTTTTTAAATGACTAGAATTAATGCCCATCTTTTTTTTGGACCTA
AATTCTTCATGAAAATATATTACGAGGGCTTATTCAGAAGCTTTGGACTTCTTCGCCAGAGGTTTGGTCA
AGTCTCCAATCAAGGTTGTCGGCTTGTCTACCTTGCCAGAAATTTACGAAAAGATGGAAAAGGGTCAAAT
CGTTGGTAGATACGTTGTTGACACTTCTAAATAAGCGAATTTCTTATGATTTATGATTTTTATTATTAAA
TAAGTTATAAAAAAAATAAGTGTATACAAATTTTAAAGTGACTCTTAGGTTTTAAAACGAAAATTCTTAT
TCTTGAGTAACTCTTTCCTGTAGGTCAGGTTGCTTTCTCAGGTATAGCATGAGGTCGCTCTTATTGACCA
CACCTCTACCGGCCGGTCGAAATTCCCCTACCCTATGAACATATTCCATTTTGTAATTTCGTGTCGTTTC
TATTATGAATTTCATTTATAAAGTTTATGTACAAATATCATAAAAAAAGAGAATCTTTTTAAGCAAGGAT
TTTCTTAACTTCTTCGGCGACAGCATCACCGACTTCGGTGGTACTGTTGGAACCACCTAAATCACCAGTT
CTGATACCTGCATCCAAAACCTTTTTAACTGCATCTTCAATGGCCTTACCTTCTTCAGGCAAGTTCAATG
ACAATTTCAACATCATTGCAGCAGACAAGATAGTGGCGATAGGGTTGACCTTATTCTTTGGCAAATCTGG
AGCAGAACCGTGGCATGGTTCGTACAAACCAAATGCGGTGTTCTTGTCTGGCAAAGAGGCCAAGGACGCA
GATGGCAACAAACCCAAGGAACCTGGGATAACGGAGGCTTCATCGGAGATGATATCACCAAACATGTTGC
TGGTGATTATAATACCATTTAGGTGGGTTGGGTTCTTAACTAGGATCATGGCGGCAGAATCAATCAATTG
ATGTTGAACCTTCAATGTAGGAAATTCGTTCTTGATGGTTTCCTCCACAGTTTTTCTCCATAATCTTGAA
GAGGCCAAAACATTAGCTTTATCCAAGGACCAAATAGGCAATGGTGGCTCATGTTGTAGGGCCATGAAAG
CGGCCATTCTTGTGATTCTTTGCACTTCTGGAACGGTGTATTGTTCACTATCCCAAGCGACACCATCACC
ATCGTCTTCCTTTCTCTTACCAAAGTAAATACCTCCCACTAATTCTCTGACAACAACGAAGTCAGTACCT
TTAGCAAATTGTGGCTTGATTGGAGATAAGTCTAAAAGAGAGTCGGATGCAAAGTTACATGGTCTTAAGT
TGGCGTACAATTGAAGTTCTTTACGGATTTTTAGTAAACCTTGTTCAGGTCTAACACTACCTGTACCCCA
TTTAGGACCACCCACAGCACCTAACAAAACGGCATCAACCTTCTTGGAGGCTTCCAGCGCCTCATCTGGA
AGTGGGACACCTGTAGCGTCGATAGCAGCACCACCAATTAAATGATTTTCGAAATCGAACTTGACATTGG
AACGAACATCAGAAATAGCTTTAAGAACCTTAATGGCTTCGGCTGTGATTTCTTGACCAACGTGGTCACC
TGGCAAAACGACGATCTTCTTAGGGGCAGACATTAGAATGGTATATCCTTGAAATATATATATATATTGC
TGAAATGTAAAAGGTAAGAAAAGTTAGAAAGTAAGACGATTGCTAACCACCTATTGGAAAAAACAATAGG
TCCTTAAATAATATTGTCAACTTCAAGTATTGTGATGCAAGCATTTAGTCATGAACGCTTCTCTATTCTA
TATGAAAAGCCGGTTCCGGCGCTCTCACCTTTCCTTTTTCTCCCAATTTTTCAGTTGAAAAAGGTATATG
CGTCAGGCGACCTCTGAAATTAACAAAAAATTTCCAGTCATCGAATTTGATTCTGTGCGATAGCGCCCCT
GTGTGTTCTCGTTATGTTGAGGAAAAAAATAATGGTTGCTAAGAGATTCGAACTCTTGCATCTTACGATA
CCTGAGTATTCCCACAGTTGGGGATCTCGACTCTAGCTAGAGGATCAATTCGTAATCATGGTCATAGCTG
TTTCCTGTGTGAAATTGTTATCCGCTCACAATTCCACACAACATACGAGCCGGAAGCATAAAGTGTAAAG
CCTGGGGTGCCTAATGAGTGAGCTAACTCACATTAATTGCGTTGCGCTCACTGCCCGCTTTCCAGTCGGG
AAACCTGTCGTGCCAGCTGATAACTTCGTATAATGTATGCTATACGAAGTTATTAGGTCTGAAGAGGAGT
TTACGTCCAGCCAAGCTAGCTTGGCTGCAGGTCGAGCGGCCGCGATCCGGAACCCTTAATATAACTTCGT
ATAATGTATGCTATACGAAGTTATCAGCTGCATTAATGAATCGGCCAACGCGCGGGGAGAGGCGGTTTGC
GTATTGGGCGCTCTTCCGCTTCCTCGCTCACTGACTCGCTGCGCTCGGTCGTTCGGCTGCGGCGAGCGGT
ATCAGCTCACTCAAAGGCGGTAATACGGTTATCCACAGAATCAGGGGATAACGCAGGAAAGAACATGTGA
GCAAAAGGCCAGCAAAAGGCCAGGAACCGTAAAAAGGCCGCGTTGCTGGCGTTTTTCCATAGGCTCCGCC
CCCCTGACGAGCATCACAAAAATCGACGCTCAAGTCAGAGGTGGCGAAACCCGACAGGACTATAAAGATA
CCAGGCGTTTCCCCCTGGAAGCTCCCTCGTGCGCTCTCCTGTTCCGACCCTGCCGCTTACCGGATACCTG
TCCGCCTTTCTCCCTTCGGGAAGCGTGGCGCTTTCTCATAGCTCACGCTGTAGGTATCTCAGTTCGGTGT
AGGTCGTTCGCTCCAAGCTGGGCTGTGTGCACGAACCCCCCGTTCAGCCCGACCGCTGCGCCTTATCCGG
TAACTATCGTCTTGAGTCCAACCCGGTAAGACACGACTTATCGCCACTGGCAGCAGCCACTGGTAACAGG
ATTAGCAGAGCGAGGTATGTAGGCGGTGCTACAGAGTTCTTGAAGTGGTGGCCTAACTACGGCTACACTA
GAAGGACAGTATTTGGTATCTGCGCTCTGCTGAAGCCAGTTACCTTCGGAAAAAGAGTTGGTAGCTCTTG
ATCCGGCAAACAAACCACCGCTGGTAGCGGTGGTTTTTTTGTTTGCAAGCAGCAGATTACGCGCAGAAAA
AAAGGATCTCAAGAAGATCCTTTGATCTTTTCTACGGGGTCTGACGCTCAGTGGAACGAAAACTCACGTT
AAGGGATTTTGGTCATGAGATTATCAAAAAGGATCTTCACCTAGATCCTTTTAAATTAAAAATGAAGTTT
TAAATCAATCTAAAGTATATATGAGTAAACTTGGTCTGACAGTTACCAATGCTTAATCAGTGAGGCACCT
ATCTCAGCGATCTGTCTATTTCGTTCATCCATAGTTGCCTGACTCCCCGTCGTGTAGATAACTACGATAC
GGGAGGGCTTACCATCTGGCCCCAGTGCTGCAATGATACCGCGAGACCCACGCTCACCGGCTCCAGATTT
ATCAGCAATAAACCAGCCAGCCGGAAGGGCCGAGCGCAGAAGTGGTCCTGCAACTTTATCCGCCTCCATC
CAGTCTATTAATTGTTGCCGGGAAGCTAGAGTAAGTAGTTCGCCAGTTAATAGTTTGCGCAACGTTGTTG
CCATTGCTACAGGCATCGTGGTGTCACGCTCGTCGTTTGGTATGGCTTCATTCAGCTCCGGTTCCCAACG
ATCAAGGCGAGTTACATGATCCCCCATGTTGTGCAAAAAAGCGGTTAGCTCCTTCGGTCCTCCGATCGTT
GTCAGAAGTAAGTTGGCCGCAGTGTTATCACTCATGGTTATGGCAGCACTGCATAATTCTCTTACTGTCA
TGCCATCCGTAAGATGCTTTTCTGTGACTGGTGAGTACTCAACCAAGTCATTCTGAGAATAGTGTATGCG
GCGACCGAGTTGCTCTTGCCCGGCGTCAATACGGGATAATACCGCGCCACATAGCAGAACTTTAAAAGTG
CTCATCATTGGAAAACGTTCTTCGGGGCGAAAACTCTCAAGGATCTTACCGCTGTTGAGATCCAGTTCGA
TGTAACCCACTCGTGCACCCAACTGATCTTCAGCATCTTTTACTTTCACCAGCGTTTCTGGGTGAGCAAA
AACAGGAAGGCAAAATGCCGCAAAAAAGGGAATAAGGGCGACACGGAAATGTTGAATACTCATACTCTTC
CTTTTTCAATATTATTGAAGCATTTATCAGGGTTATTGTCTCATGAGCGGATACATATTTGAATGTATTT
AGAAAAATAAACAAATAGGGGTTCCGCGCACATTTCCCCGAAAAGTGCCACCTGACGTCTAAGAAACCAT
TATTATCATGACATTAACCTATAAAAATAGGCGTATCACGAGGCCCTTTCGTCTCGCGCGTTTCGGTGAT
GACGGTGAAAACCTCTGACACATGCAGCTCCCGGAGACGGTCACAGCTTGTCTGTAAGCGGATGCCGGGA
GCAGACAAGCCCGTCAGGGCGCGTCAGCGGGTGTTGGCGGGTGTCGGGGCTGGCTTAACTATGCGGCATC
AGAGCAGATTGTACTGAGAGTGCACCATAACGCATTTAAGCATAAACACGCACTATGCCGTTCTTCTCAT
GTATATATATATACAGGCAACACGCAGATATAGGTGCGACGTGAACAGTGAGCTGTATGTGCGCAGCTCG
CGTTGCATTTTCGGAAGCGCTCGTTTTCGGAAACGCTTTGAAGTTCCTATTCCGAAGTTCCTATTCTCTA
GCTAGAAAGTATAGGAACTTCAGAGCGCTTTTGAAAACCAAAAGCGCTCTGAAGACGCACTTTCAAAAAA
CCAAAAACGCACCGGACTGTAACGAGCTACTAAAATATTGCGAATACCGCTTCCACAAACATTGCTCAAA
AGTATCTCTTTGCTATATATCTCTGTGCTATATCCCTATATAACCTACCCATCCACCTTTCGCTCCTTGA
ACTTGCATCTAAACTCGACCTCTACATTTTTTATGTTTATCTCTAGTATTACTCTTTAGACAAAAAAATT
GTAGTAAGAACTATTCATAGAGTGAATCGAAAACAATACGAAAATGTAAACATTTCCTATACGTAGTATA
TAGAGACAAAATAGAAGAAACCGTTCATAATTTTCTGACCAATGAAGAATCATCAACGCTATCACTTTCT
GTTCACAAAGTATGCGCAATCCACATCGGTATAGAATATAATCGGGGATGCCTTTATCTTGAAAAAATGC
ACCCGCAGCTTCGCTAGTAATCAGTAAACGCGGGAAGTGGAGTCAGGCTTTTTTTATGGAAGAGAAAATA
GACACCAAAGTAGCCTTCTTCTAACCTTAACGGACCTACAGTGCAAAAAGTTATCAAGAGACTGCATTAT
AGAGCGCACAAAGGAGAAAAAAAGTAATCTAAGATGCTTTGTTAGAAAAATAGCGCTCTCGGGATGCATT
TTTGTAGAACAAAAAAGAAGTATAGATTCTTTGTTGGTAAAATAGCGCTCTCGCGTTGCATTTCTGTTCT
GTAAAAATGCAGCTCAGATTCTTTGTTTGAAAAATTAGCGCTCTCGCGTTGCATTTTTGTTTTACAAAAA
TGAAGCACAGATTCTTCGTTGGTAAAATAGCGCTTTCGCGTTGCATTTCTGTTCTGTAAAAATGCAGCTC
AGATTCTTTGTTTGAAAAATTAGCGCTCTCGCGTTGCATTTTTGTTCTACAAAATGAAGCACAGATGCTT
CGTTGCT
