>Addgene plasmid #64807 | JW630 | addgene partial sequence | sequence record 122697 | Gal4-AD 5'-AATACCACTACAATGGAT-3'
TTCGATGATGAAGATACCCCACCAAACCCAAAAAAAGAGATCTTTAATACGACTCACTATAGGGCGAGCG
CCGCCATGGAGTACCCATACGACGTACCAGATTACGCTCATATGGCCATGGAGGCCAGTGAATTCCACCC
GGGTGGGCATCGATACGGGATCCATATGTCTGACGACCAATTCCATCACCCGCCGCCTCCTTCTTCAATG
AGGCACCGTTCTACGTCGGATGCGGCGGACGGCGGCTGCGGCGAGATTGTTGAGGTGCAAGGTGGTCACA
TTGTTCGGTCTACCGGAAGAAAAGACCGCCACAGCAAAGTCTGCACGGCTAAAGGGCCACGTGACCGGCG
CGTGAGACTCTCTGCTCACACGGCGATTCAGTTTTACGATGTTCAAGACAGGCTTGGTTTCGACCGACCT
AGCAAAGCCGTTGATTGGCTTATCAAAAAGGCTAAGACTTCCATTGACGAGCTCGCTGAGCTTCCTCCCT
GGAATCCCGCCGATGCAATTCGCCTAGCCGCTGCTAACGCTAAACCCAGAAGAACCACCGCCAAAACCCA
AATCTCTCCGTCTCCGCCACCGCCGCAACAGCAACAACAACAACAACAGCTTCAGTTCGGTGTTGGCTTC
AACGGAGGAGGAGCAGAGCATCCGAGTAACAACGAGTCGAGTTTTCTCCCGCCGTCAATGGATTCAGATT
CGATAGCTGACACTATAAAGTCGTTTTTTCCGGTGATTGGCTCTTCAACGGAGGCTCCTTCGAATCATAA
CCTTATGCACAACTATCATCATCAGCATCCGCCGGATTTGCTTTCTCGAACTAATAGCCAAAACCAAGAT
CTCCGTCTCTCGCTGCAATCGTTCCCGGATGGTCCACCGTCGCTTCTGCACCACCAACATCACCACCACA
CCTCTGCTTCCGCCTCCGAGCCTACTCTGTTCTACGGACAGAGCAATCCGTTAGGGTTTGACACATCGAG
TTGGGAGCAGCAGTCGTCGGAATTCGGAAGGATTCAGAGACTAGTGGCTTGGAACAGCGG
