>Addgene plasmid #64807 | JW630 | addgene partial sequence | sequence record 122698 | pJG4_5_rev 5'-GGAGACTTGACCAAACCTCTGGCG-3'
AAGCTTCTGAATAAGCCCTCGTAATATATTTTCATGAAGAATTTAGGTCCAAAAAAAAGATGGGCATTAA
TTCTAGTCATTTAAAAAATTCTATAGATCAGAGGTTACATGGCCAAGATTGAAACTTAGAGGAGTATAGT
TACATAAAAGAAGGCAAAACGATGTATAAATGAAAGAAATTGAGATGGTGCACGATGCACAGTTGAAGTG
AACTTGCGGGGTTTTTCAGTATCTACGATTCATCTGCAGCTCGAGTTAATGGCGAGAAATAGAGGAAGCA
GAGGACGGCTTGTGAGTGAGACCGTCGTGCTGCTCCTCTTCTTGGCCCTGAAACCGTGCTGGTATGCGAA
AACCCGAAGAGAATTCACCTGAGGCGAATCCGATTCCGGGGATTGCTGATTGGTGAACCGGTGGAGGAAG
GTGATGGTGGTGGTTGAGATCGTCGGTGGAGATGGATTGGTGATGATGGTGAGGATCAAACCAAGCACGG
ATCATGGGACTGTAACTGGACTGAAGGGGACCCCTCTGAGAATAAAGCTGTTGGCTTTGGCCAAGAACTG
GCTGAAACGACGTCGTTGAAGGAGTAGGAGGAGCGAACAGAAACCCTCCTCCGTTTCCTGTATCGGTTGC
TCCGCCGCCACCGCCGCTGTTCCAAGCCACTAGTCTCTGAATCCTTCCGAATTCCGACGACTGCTGCTCC
CAACTCGATGTGTCAAACCCTAACGGATTGCTCTGTCCGTAGAACAGAGTAGGCTCGGAGGCGGAAGCAG
AGGTGTGGTGGTGATGTTGGTGGTGCAGAAGCGACGGTGGACCATCCGGGAACGATTGCAGCGAGAGACG
GAGATCTTGGTTTTGGCTATTAGTTCGAGAAAGCAAATCCGGCGGATGCTGATGATGATAGTTGTGCATA
AGGTTATGATTCGAAGGAGCCTCCGTTGAAGAGCCAATCACCGGAAAA
